Addgene plasmid #44435: pIC111
Purpose: (Empty Backbone)
Depositing lab: Iain Cheeseman & Arshad Desai. Depositing organization: Ludwig Institute For Cancer Research, San Diego Branch. Publication: A combined approach for the localization and tandem affinity purification of protein complexes from metazoans. Cheeseman IM, Desai A. Sci STKE. 2005 Jan 11;2005(266):pl1. 10.1126/stke.2662005pl1 PubMed 15644491.
Backbone
  Vector backbone: pBabe
  Backbone size (bp): 6238
  Modifications to backbone: C terminal EGFP sequence
  Vector type: Mammalian Expression, Retroviral
  Tag / fusion protein: His (C terminal on insert); PreScission cleavage site (2x) (C terminal on insert); EGFP (C terminal on insert)
Growth in bacteria
  Bacterial resistance: Ampicillin, 100 μg/mL
  Growth temperature: 37°C
  Growth strain: DH5alpha
  Copy number: Unknown
Gene/Insert
  Cloning method: Restriction Enzyme
Terms and licenses: Academic/Nonprofit Terms; Industry Terms: Not Available to Industry
How to cite: pIC111 was a gift from Iain Cheeseman & Arshad Desai (Addgene plasmid # 44435 ; http://n2t.net/addgene:44435 ; RRID:Addgene_44435)
