[The description below was written by a language model from this plasmid's Addgene catalogue record and pLannotate feature annotations shown in this document.]
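Description:
pIC111 is an empty backbone for expressing proteins in mammalian cells with a C-terminal localization and affinity purification tag. The catalogue lists it as a pBabe-derived retroviral/mammalian expression vector of about 6.2 kb, modified to carry a C-terminal EGFP sequence. A gene of interest inserted by restriction cloning would be fused at its C terminus to a His tag, two PreScission protease cleavage sites and EGFP. This arrangement lets the same fusion be used for fluorescence imaging of the protein's localization and for tandem affinity purification of associated complexes, with protease cleavage releasing the bait from the GFP moiety between purification steps.

The annotated sequence does not look like a typical pBabe retroviral vector, and the discrepancy should be noted. No full retroviral LTRs or packaging signal are detected; the only LTR call is a roughly 30-nt fragment immediately after the promoter and is probably a spurious match. Instead, the features resemble a standard CMV-driven plasmid. The CMV enhancer and promoter, followed by a T7 promoter, lie upstream of the cloning region. A short match to a His/protease-site tag then precedes the EGFP coding sequence, which is terminated by the bGH polyadenylation signal. A separate SV40 promoter drives a neomycin/kanamycin phosphotransferase gene with an SV40 poly(A) signal, which would allow G418 selection of stable mammalian lines. Propagation in E. coli relies on a high-copy ColE1/pUC-type origin and ampicillin resistance from the bla gene, and an f1 origin is also present. On this evidence, delivery would be by transfection rather than by retroviral packaging, although the record classifies the plasmid as retroviral.
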