Features (pLannotate 1.2.2; 21 found; start..end, strand, type, name):
     28..80      -  misc_feature   bom (fragment): basis of mobility region from pBR322
    235..614     +  enhancer       CMV enhancer: human cytomegalovirus immediate early enhancer
    615..818     +  promoter       CMV promoter: human cytomegalovirus (CMV) immediate early promoter
    814..847     +  LTR            5' LTR (truncated) (fragment): truncated 5' long terminal repeat (LTR) from HIV-1
    863..881     +  promoter       T7 promoter: promoter for bacteriophage T7 RNA polymerase
    995..1011    +  CDS            capTEV™ (fragment): composite tag for in vivo biotinylation, TEV protease cleavage, and 6xHis tagging
   1079..1798    +  CDS            EGFP: the original enhanced GFP (Yang et al., 1996) mammalian codon-optimized
   1836..2060    +  polyA_signal   bGH poly(A) signal: bovine growth hormone polyadenylation signal
   2064..2085    +  promoter       SV40 promoter (fragment): SV40 enhancer and early promoter
   2106..2534    +  rep_origin     f1 ori (sequence partly withheld): f1 bacteriophage origin of replication; arrow indicates direction of (+) strand synthesis
   2548..2877    +  promoter       SV40 promoter: SV40 enhancer and early promoter
   2944..3735    +  CDS            neo: KKA2_KLEPN - Also known as kan, nptII. Experimental evidence at protein level: Swiss-Prot protein existence level 1. Resistance to kanamycin, neomycin, paromomycin, ribostamycin, butirosin and gentamicin B. From Klebsiella pneumoniae.
   3759..3917    +  CDS            ble (fragment): BLE_KLEPN - Experimental evidence at protein level: Swiss-Prot protein existence level 1. Binding protein with a strong affinity to the bleomycin family of antibiotics. Binds to CL990; an antimitotic-antibiotic compound. From Klebsiella pneumoniae.
   3912..4033    +  polyA_signal   SV40 poly(A) signal: SV40 polyadenylation signal
   4106..4122    -  protein_bind   lac operator: The lac repressor binds to the lac operator to inhibit transcription in E. coli. This inhibition can be relieved by adding lactose or isopropyl-β-D-thiogalactopyranoside (IPTG). lac repressor encoded by lacI
   4130..4160    -  promoter       lac promoter: promoter for the E. coli lac operon
   4175..4196    -  protein_bind   CAP binding site: CAP binding activates transcription in the presence of cAMP. E. coli catabolite activator protein
   4209..4301    -  CDS            lacI (fragment): lac repressor; lacI; The lac repressor binds to the lac operator to inhibit transcription in E. coli. This inhibition can be relieved by adding lactose or isopropyl-β-D-thiogalactopyranoside (IPTG).
   4484..5069    -  rep_origin     ori: high-copy-number ColE1/pMB1/pBR322/pUC origin of replication
   5240..6100    -  CDS            AmpR: β-lactamase; bla; confers resistance to ampicillin, carbenicillin, and related antibiotics
   6101..6205    -  promoter       AmpR promoter: bla
>Addgene plasmid #44435 | pIC111 | depositor full sequence | sequence record 60932 | pIC111 sequence 6236 bps
GACGGATCGGGAGATCTCCCGATCCCCTATGGTGCACTCTCAGTACAATCTGCTCTGATGCCGCATAGTT
AAGCCAGTATCTGCTCCCTGCTTGTGTGTTGGAGGTCGCTGAGTAGTGCGCGAGCAAAATTTAAGCTACA
ACAAGGCAAGGCTTGACCGACAATTGCATGAAGAATCTGCTTAGGGTTAGGCGTTTTGCGCTGCTTCGCG
ATGTACGGGCCAGATATACGCGTTGACATTGATTATTGACTAGTTATTAATAGTAATCAATTACGGGGTC
ATTAGTTCATAGCCCATATATGGAGTTCCGCGTTACATAACTTACGGTAAATGGCCCGCCTGGCTGACCG
CCCAACGACCCCCGCCCATTGACGTCAATAATGACGTATGTTCCCATAGTAACGCCAATAGGGACTTTCC
ATTGACGTCAATGGGTGGAGTATTTACGGTAAACTGCCCACTTGGCAGTACATCAAGTGTATCATATGCC
AAGTACGCCCCCTATTGACGTCAATGACGGTAAATGGCCCGCCTGGCATTATGCCCAGTACATGACCTTA
TGGGACTTTCCTACTTGGCAGTACATCTACGTATTAGTCATCGCTATTACCATGGTGATGCGGTTTTGGC
AGTACATCAATGGGCGTGGATAGCGGTTTGACTCACGGGGATTTCCAAGTCTCCACCCCATTGACGTCAA
TGGGAGTTTGTTTTGGCACCAAAATCAACGGGACTTTCCAAAATGTCGTAACAACTCCGCCCCATTGACG
CAAATGGGCGGTAGGCGTGTACGGTGGGAGGTCTATATAAGCAGAGCTCTCTGGCTAACTAGAGAACCCA
CTGCTTACTGGCTTATCGAAATTAATACGACTCACTATAGGGAGACCCAAGCTGGCTAGCGTTTAAACTT
AAGCTTGGTACCGAGCTCGGATCCACTAGTCCAGTGTGGTGGAATTCTGCAGATATCCAGCACAGTGGCG
GCCGCGGCAGCAGCCATCATCATCATCATCACAGCAGCGGCCTGGAAGTTCTGTTCCAGGGGCCCCTGGA
AGTTCTGTTCCAGGGGCCCTCCGGAGGGATGGTGAGCAAGGGCGAGGAGCTGTTCACCGGGGTGGTGCCC
ATCCTGGTCGAGCTGGACGGCGACGTAAACGGCCACAAGTTCAGCGTGTCCGGCGAGGGCGAGGGCGATG
CCACCTACGGCAAGCTGACCCTGAAGTTCATCTGCACCACCGGCAAGCTGCCCGTGCCCTGGCCCACCCT
CGTGACCACCCTGACCTACGGCGTGCAGTGCTTCAGCCGCTACCCCGACCACATGAAGCAGCACGACTTC
TTCAAGTCCGCCATGCCCGAAGGCTACGTCCAGGAGCGCACCATCTTCTTCAAGGACGACGGCAACTACA
AGACCCGCGCCGAGGTGAAGTTCGAGGGCGACACCCTGGTGAACCGCATCGAGCTGAAGGGCATCGACTT
CAAGGAGGACGGCAACATCCTGGGGCACAAGCTGGAGTACAACTACAACAGCCACAACGTCTATATCATG
GCCGACAAGCAGAAGAACGGCATCAAGGTGAACTTCAAGATCCGCCACAACATCGAGGACGGCAGCGTGC
AGCTCGCCGACCACTACCAGCAGAACACCCCCATCGGCGACGGCCCCGTGCTGCTGCCCGACAACCACTA
CCTGAGCACCCAGTCCGCCCTGAGCAAAGACCCCAACGAGAAGCGCGATCACATGGTCCTGCTGGAGTTC
GTGACCGCCGCCGGGATCACTCTCGGCATGGACGAGCTGTACAAGTAATCTAGAGGGCCCGTTTAAACCC
GCTGATCAGCCTCGACTGTGCCTTCTAGTTGCCAGCCATCTGTTGTTTGCCCCTCCCCCGTGCCTTCCTT
GACCCTGGAAGGTGCCACTCCCACTGTCCTTTCCTAATAAAATGAGGAAATTGCATCGCATTGTCTGAGT
AGGTGTCATTCTATTCTGGGGGGTGGGGTGGGGCAGGACAGCAAGGGGGAGGATTGGGAAGACAATAGCA
GGCATGCTGGGGATGCGGTGGGCTCTATGGCTTCTGAGGCGGAAAGAACCAGCTGGGGCTCTAGGGGGTA
TCCCC
[124 nt withheld, positions 2106-2229]
C
[91 nt withheld, positions 2231-2321]
A
[49 nt withheld, positions 2323-2371]
CCTTTGACGTTGGAGTCCACGTTCTTT
[37 nt withheld, positions 2399-2435]
ACCCTATCTCGGTCTATTCTTTTGATTTATAAGGGATTTTGCCGATTTCGGCCTATTGGTTAAAAAATGA
GCTGATTTAACAAAAATTTAACGCGAATTAATTCTGTGGAATGTGTGTCAGTTAGGGTGTGGAAAGTCCC
CAGGCTCCCCAGCAGGCAGAAGTATGCAAAGCATGCATCTCAATTAGTCAGCAACCAGGTGTGGAAAGTC
CCCAGGCTCCCCAGCAGGCAGAAGTATGCAAAGCATGCATCTCAATTAGTCAGCAACCATAGTCCCGCCC
CTAACTCCGCCCATCCCGCCCCTAACTCCGCCCAGTTCCGCCCATTCTCCGCCCCATGGCTGACTAATTT
TTTTTATTTATGCAGAGGCCGAGGCCGCCTCTGCCTCTGAGCTATTCCAGAAGTAGTGAGGAGGCTTTTT
TGGAGGCCTAGGCTTTTGCAAAAAGCTCCCGGGAGCTTGTATATCCATTTTCGGATCTGATCAAGAGACA
GGATGAGGATCGTTTCGCATGATTGAACAAGATGGATTGCACGCAGGTTCTCCGGCCGCTTGGGTGGAGA
GGCTATTCGGCTATGACTGGGCACAACAGACAATCGGCTGCTCTGATGCCGCCGTGTTCCGGCTGTCAGC
GCAGGGGCGCCCGGTTCTTTTTGTCAAGACCGACCTGTCCGGTGCCCTGAATGAACTGCAGGACGAGGCA
GCGCGGCTATCGTGGCTGGCCACGACGGGCGTTCCTTGCGCAGCTGTGCTCGACGTTGTCACTGAAGCGG
GAAGGGACTGGCTGCTATTGGGCGAAGTGCCGGGGCAGGATCTCCTGTCATCTCACCTTGCTCCTGCCGA
GAAAGTATCCATCATGGCTGATGCAATGCGGCGGCTGCATACGCTTGATCCGGCTACCTGCCCATTCGAC
CACCAAGCGAAACATCGCATCGAGCGAGCACGTACTCGGATGGAAGCCGGTCTTGTCGATCAGGATGATC
TGGACGAAGAGCATCAGGGGCTCGCGCCAGCCGAACTGTTCGCCAGGCTCAAGGCGCGCATGCCCGACGG
CGAGGATCTCGTCGTGACCCATGGCGATGCCTGCTTGCCGAATATCATGGTGGAAAATGGCCGCTTTTCT
GGATTCATCGACTGTGGCCGGCTGGGTGTGGCGGACCGCTATCAGGACATAGCGTTGGCTACCCGTGATA
TTGCTGAAGAGCTTGGCGGCGAATGGGCTGACCGCTTCCTCGTGCTTTACGGTATCGCCGCTCCCGATTC
GCAGCGCATCGCCTTCTATCGCCTTCTTGACGAGTTCTTCTGAGCGGGACTCTGGGGTTCGAAATGACCG
ACCAAGCGACGCCCAACCTGCCATCACGAGATTTCGATTCCACCGCCGCCTTCTATGAAAGGTTGGGCTT
CGGAATCGTTTTCCGGGACGCCGGCTGGATGATCCTCCAGCGCGGGGATCTCATGCTGGAGTTCTTCGCC
CACCCCAACTTGTTTATTGCAGCTTATAATGGTTACAAATAAAGCAATAGCATCACAAATTTCACAAATA
AAGCATTTTTTTCACTGCATTCTAGTTGTGGTTTGTCCAAACTCATCAATGTATCTTATCATGTCTGTAT
ACCGTCGACCTCTAGCTAGAGCTTGGCGTAATCATGGTCATAGCTGTTTCCTGTGTGAAATTGTTATCCG
CTCACAATTCCACACAACATACGAGCCGGAAGCATAAAGTGTAAAGCCTGGGGTGCCTAATGAGTGAGCT
AACTCACATTAATTGCGTTGCGCTCACTGCCCGCTTTCCAGTCGGGAAACCTGTCGTGCCAGCTGCATTA
ATGAATCGGCCAACGCGCGGGGAGAGGCGGTTTGCGTATTGGGCGCTCTTCCGCTTCCTCGCTCACTGAC
TCGCTGCGCTCGGTCGTTCGGCTGCGGCGAGCGGTATCAGCTCACTCAAAGGCGGTAATACGGTTATCCA
CAGAATCAGGGGATAACGCAGGAAAGAACATGTGAGCAAAAGGCCAGCAAAAGGCCAGGAACCGTAAAAA
GGCCGCGTTGCTGGCGTTTTTCCATAGGCTCCGCCCCCCTGACGAGCATCACAAAAATCGACGCTCAAGT
CAGAGGTGGCGAAACCCGACAGGACTATAAAGATACCAGGCGTTTCCCCCTGGAAGCTCCCTCGTGCGCT
CTCCTGTTCCGACCCTGCCGCTTACCGGATACCTGTCCGCCTTTCTCCCTTCGGGAAGCGTGGCGCTTTC
TCATAGCTCACGCTGTAGGTATCTCAGTTCGGTGTAGGTCGTTCGCTCCAAGCTGGGCTGTGTGCACGAA
CCCCCCGTTCAGCCCGACCGCTGCGCCTTATCCGGTAACTATCGTCTTGAGTCCAACCCGGTAAGACACG
ACTTATCGCCACTGGCAGCAGCCACTGGTAACAGGATTAGCAGAGCGAGGTATGTAGGCGGTGCTACAGA
GTTCTTGAAGTGGTGGCCTAACTACGGCTACACTAGAAGAACAGTATTTGGTATCTGCGCTCTGCTGAAG
CCAGTTACCTTCGGAAAAAGAGTTGGTAGCTCTTGATCCGGCAAACAAACCACCGCTGGTAGCGGTTTTT
TTGTTTGCAAGCAGCAGATTACGCGCAGAAAAAAAGGATCTCAAGAAGATCCTTTGATCTTTTCTACGGG
GTCTGACGCTCAGTGGAACGAAAACTCACGTTAAGGGATTTTGGTCATGAGATTATCAAAAAGGATCTTC
ACCTAGATCCTTTTAAATTAAAAATGAAGTTTTAAATCAATCTAAAGTATATATGAGTAAACTTGGTCTG
ACAGTTACCAATGCTTAATCAGTGAGGCACCTATCTCAGCGATCTGTCTATTTCGTTCATCCATAGTTGC
CTGACTCCCCGTCGTGTAGATAACTACGATACGGGAGGGCTTACCATCTGGCCCCAGTGCTGCAATGATA
CCGCGAGACCCACGCTCACCGGCTCCAGATTTATCAGCAATAAACCAGCCAGCCGGAAGGGCCGAGCGCA
GAAGTGGTCCTGCAACTTTATCCGCCTCCATCCAGTCTATTAATTGTTGCCGGGAAGCTAGAGTAAGTAG
TTCGCCAGTTAATAGTTTGCGCAACGTTGTTGCCATTGCTACAGGCATCGTGGTGTCACGCTCGTCGTTT
GGTATGGCTTCATTCAGCTCCGGTTCCCAACGATCAAGGCGAGTTACATGATCCCCCATGTTGTGCAAAA
AAGCGGTTAGCTCCTTCGGTCCTCCGATCGTTGTCAGAAGTAAGTTGGCCGCAGTGTTATCACTCATGGT
TATGGCAGCACTGCATAATTCTCTTACTGTCATGCCATCCGTAAGATGCTTTTCTGTGACTGGTGAGTAC
TCAACCAAGTCATTCTGAGAATAGTGTATGCGGCGACCGAGTTGCTCTTGCCCGGCGTCAATACGGGATA
ATACCGCGCCACATAGCAGAACTTTAAAAGTGCTCATCATTGGAAAACGTTCTTCGGGGCGAAAACTCTC
AAGGATCTTACCGCTGTTGAGATCCAGTTCGATGTAACCCACTCGTGCACCCAACTGATCTTCAGCATCT
TTTACTTTCACCAGCGTTTCTGGGTGAGCAAAAACAGGAAGGCAAAATGCCGCAAAAAAGGGAATAAGGG
CGACACGGAAATGTTGAATACTCATACTCTTCCTTTTTCAATATTATTGAAGCATTTATCAGGGTTATTG
TCTCATGAGCGGATACATATTTGAATGTATTTAGAAAAATAAACAAATAGGGGTTCCGCGCACATTTCCC
CGAAAAGTGCCACCTGACGTC
