>Addgene plasmid #44435 | pIC111 | addgene partial sequence | sequence record 63181 | CMV-F 5'-CGCAAATGGGCGGTAGGCGTG-3'
AGCAGAGCTCTCTGGCTAACTAGAGAACCCACTGCTTACTGGCTTATCGAAATTAATACGACTCACTATA
GGGAGACCCAAGCTGGCTAGCGTTTAAACTTAAGCTTGGTACCGAGCTCGGATCCACTAGTCCAGTGTGG
TGGAATTCTGCAGATATCCAGCACAGTGGCGGCCGCGGCAGCAGCCATCATCATCATCATCACAGCAGCG
GCCTGGAAGTTCTGTTCCAGGGGCCCCTGGAAGTTCTGTTCCAGGGGCCCTCCGGAGGGATGGTGAGCAA
GGGCGAGGAGCTGTTCACCGGGGTGGTGCCCATCCTGGTCGAGCTGGACGGCGACGTAAACGGCCACAAG
TTCAGCGTGTCCGGCGAGGGCGAGGGCGATGCCACCTACGGCAAGCTGACCCTGAAGTTCATCTGCACCA
CCGGCAAGCTGCCCGTGCCCTGGCCCACCCTCGTGACCACCCTGACCTACGGCGTGCAGTGCTTCAGCCG
CTACCCCGACCACATGAAGCAGCACGACTTCTTCAAGTCCGCCATGCCCGAAGGCTACGTCCAGGAGCGC
ACCATCTTCTTCAAGGACGACGGCAACTACAAGACCCGCGCCGAGGTGAAGTTCGAGGGCGACACCCTGG
TGAACCGCATCGAGCTGAAGGGCATCGACTTCAAGGAGGACGGCAACATCCTGGGGCACAAGCTGGAGTA
CAACTACAACAGCCACAACGTCTATATCATGGCCGACAAGCAGAAGAACGGCATCAAGGTGAACTTCAAG
ATCCGCCACAACATCGAGGACGGCAGCGTGCAGCTCGCCGACCACTACCAGCAGAACACCCCCATCGGCG
ACGGCCCCGTGCTGCTGCCCGACAACCACTACCTGAGCACCCAGTCCGCCCTGAGCAAAGACCC
